Addgene plasmid #109516: actc1b-mKate2-EHD2a
Purpose: Muscle specific zebrafish expression of mKate2 fused to EHD2a
Depositing lab: Rob Parton. Depositing organization: University of Queensland, Institute for Molecular Bioscience. Publication: In vivo cell biological screening identifies an endocytic capture mechanism for T-tubule formation. Hall TE, Martel N, Ariotti N, Xiong Z, Lo HP, Ferguson C, Rae J, Lim YW, Parton RG. Nat Commun. 2020 Jul 24;11(1):3711. doi: 10.1038/s41467-020-17486-w. PubMed 32709891.
Backbone
  Vector backbone: pDEST-actc1b-ccdb-mKate2
  Vector type: Zebrafish plasmids
Growth in bacteria
  Bacterial resistance: Ampicillin, 100 μg/mL
  Growth temperature: 37°C
  Growth strain: DH5alpha
  Copy number: High Copy
Gene/Insert
  Gene/Insert name: EHD2a
  Species: D. rerio (zebrafish)
  Entrez Gene: ehd2a (a.k.a. si:dkey-197m14.2)
  Tag / fusion protein: mKate2 (N terminal on insert)
  Cloning method: Gateway Cloning
Terms and licenses: Academic/Nonprofit Terms; Industry Terms: Not Available to Industry
How to cite: actc1b-mKate2-EHD2a was a gift from Rob Parton (Addgene plasmid # 109516 ; http://n2t.net/addgene:109516 ; RRID:Addgene_109516)
