[The description below was written by a language model from this plasmid's Addgene catalogue record and pLannotate feature annotations shown in this document.]
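Description:
actc1b-mKate2-EHD2a is a zebrafish expression plasmid of about 10.6 kb, built by Gateway cloning into the destination backbone pDEST-actc1b-ccdb-mKate2. It is designed to express zebrafish EHD2a (ehd2a) in muscle as a fusion with the red fluorescent protein mKate2 at its N terminus. In bacteria it is maintained through a high-copy ColE1/pUC-type origin and selected with ampicillin via the β-lactamase gene. pBluescript-derived remnants (lac promoter/operator, T3 promoter, MCS fragment and a partial M13 origin) reflect the cloning vector it is based on.

The two annotated sequences, one from the depositor and one from repository sequencing, differ by only a few bases in length and show the same feature order from different start points. An attB4 site is followed by roughly 4 kb of sequence with no meaningful annotation, ending at attB1. This position fits the actc1b muscle promoter named in the construct and backbone, although the annotation tool does not label it; the short "copia promoter" hit within it is probably spurious. Downstream come the mKate2 coding sequence, an attB2 site serving as the junction, and the EHD2a open reading frame, which was recognised by homology to rat EHD2, a membrane-remodelling ATPase associated with caveolae and endocytic trafficking. An attB3 site and an SV40 polyadenylation signal close the cassette. A short match to medaka tyrosinase lies next to the backbone, and its significance is not stated in the record.

The associated publication describes an in vivo cell biological screen on T-tubule formation. The plasmid is therefore suited to visualising EHD2a localisation in muscle fibres of live zebrafish.
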