Features (pLannotate 1.2.2; 21 found; start..end, strand, type, name):
      7..228     -  rep_origin     M13 ori (fragment) (sequence partly withheld): M13 bacteriophage origin of replication; arrow indicates direction of (+) strand synthesis
    228..515     +  CDS            tyr (fragment) (sequence partly withheld): TYRO_ORYLA - Also known as tyro. Experimental evidence at transcript level: Swiss-Prot protein existence level 2. This is a copper-containing oxidase that functions in the formation of pigments such as melanins and other polyphenolic compounds. From Oryzias latipes (Japanese rice fish) (Japanese killifish).
   1097..1117    +  protein_bind   attB4: mutant version of attB; core recombination site for the Gateway® BP reaction BP Clonase™
   2025..2041    -  promoter       copia promoter (fragment): strong promoter from the Drosophila transposable element copia (Sinclair et al., 1986)
   5093..5113    +  protein_bind   attB1: mutant version of attB; core recombination site for the Gateway® BP reaction BP Clonase™
   5123..5818    +  CDS            mKate2: mKate2 is a basic (constitutively fluorescent) red fluorescent protein published in 2009, derived from Entacmaea quadricolor. It is reported to be a rapidly-maturing monomer with moderate acid sensitivity.
   5820..5844    -  protein_bind   attB2: mutant version of attB; recombination site for the Gateway® BP reaction BP Clonase™
   5849..7462    +  CDS            Ehd2: EHD2_RAT - Experimental evidence at protein level: Swiss-Prot protein existence level 1. ATP- and membrane-binding protein that controls membrane reorganization/tubulation upon ATP hydrolysis. Plays a role in membrane trafficking between the plasma membrane and endosomes. Important for the internalization of GLUT4. Required for fusion of myoblasts to skeletal muscle myotubes. Required for normal translocation of FER1L5 to the plasma membrane. Regulates the equilibrium between cell surface- associated and cell surface-dissociated caveolae by constraining caveolae at the cell membrane. From Ratt
   7484..7504    -  protein_bind   attB3: mutant version of attB; core recombination site for the Gateway® BP reaction BP Clonase™
   7508..7528    +  CDS            lacZα (fragment): LacZα fragment of β-galactosidase; lacZ fragment
   7544..7678    -  polyA_signal   SV40 poly(A) signal: SV40 polyadenylation signal
   7701..7784    -  CDS            large T antigen (fragment): large T antigen from SV40 (simian virus 40)
   8350..8390    -  misc_feature   MCS (fragment): pBluescript multiple cloning site
   8403..8421    -  promoter       T3 promoter: promoter for bacteriophage T3 RNA polymerase
   8466..8482    -  protein_bind   lac operator: The lac repressor binds to the lac operator to inhibit transcription in E. coli. This inhibition can be relieved by adding lactose or isopropyl-β-D-thiogalactopyranoside (IPTG). lac repressor encoded by lacI
   8490..8520    -  promoter       lac promoter: promoter for the E. coli lac operon
   8535..8556    -  protein_bind   CAP binding site: CAP binding activates transcription in the presence of cAMP. E. coli catabolite activator protein
   8569..8661    -  CDS            lacI (fragment): lac repressor; lacI; The lac repressor binds to the lac operator to inhibit transcription in E. coli. This inhibition can be relieved by adding lactose or isopropyl-β-D-thiogalactopyranoside (IPTG).
   8844..9432    -  rep_origin     ori: high-copy-number ColE1/pMB1/pBR322/pUC origin of replication
   9603..10463   -  CDS            AmpR: β-lactamase; bla; confers resistance to ampicillin, carbenicillin, and related antibiotics
  10464..10568   -  promoter       AmpR promoter: bla
>Addgene plasmid #109516 | actc1b-mKate2-EHD2a | depositor full sequence | sequence record 206453 | Full Sequence
CCACCTAAATTGTAAGCGTTAATATTTTGTTAAAATTCGCGTTAAATTTTTGTTAAATCAGCTCATTTTT
TAACCAATAGGCCGAAATCGGCAAAATCCCTTATAAATCAAAAGAATAGACCGAGATAGGGT
[37 nt withheld, positions 133-169]
AAAGAACGTGGACTCCAACGTCAAAGG
[32 nt withheld, positions 197-228]
GCTGGCTAAGAACTCATCAGCCTCCCCGGTCCATCTACCCACGTACCAATGCACCAATTGGCCACAATGA
CGGCTACTACATGGTGCCATTCCTTCCTCTTTATAGGAATGGAGACTACCTCCTGTCCAACAAGGCTCTT
GGATACGAGTACGCCTACCTGTTGGACCCAGGTCATTGCACAACACCAGAAATGCCCTCTGATCTGCAAA
AGACGTGAATATCTGTTCAGACACCCATATCCACTCTGTTCCACACAGGTCAGAGGTTTGTCCAGGAGTT
CTTGACAGAGGTGTAAAAAGTACTCAAAAATTTTACTCAAGTGAAAGTACAAGTACTTAGGGAAAATTTT
ACTCAATTAAAAGTAAAAGTATCTGGCTAGAATCTTACTTGAGTAAAAGTAAAAAAGTACTCCATTAAAA
TTGTACTTGAGTATTAAGGAAGTAAAAGTAAAAGCAAGAAAGAAAACTAGAGATTCTTGTTTAAGCTTTT
AATCTCAAAAAACATTAAATGAAATGCATACAAGGTTTTATCCTGCTTTAGAACTGTTTGTATTTAATTA
TCAAACTATAAGACAGACAATCTAATGCCAGTACACGCTACTCAAAGTTGTAAAACCTCAGATTTAACTT
CAGTAGAAGCTGATTCTCAAAATTGTTAGTGTCAAGCCTAGCTCTTTTGGGGCTGAAAAGCAATCCTGCA
GTGCTGAAAAGCCTCTCACAGGCAGCCGATGCGGGAAGAGGTGTATTAGTCTTGATAGAGAGGCTGCAAA
TAGCAGGAAACGTGAGCAGAGACTCCCTGGTGTCTGAAACACAGGCCAGATGGGCCCTCGAGCAGGAAAC
AGCTATGACCATGATTACGCCAAGCTATCAACTTTGTATAGAAAAGTTGGCACGCGCAGATTCCGTGTGG
GCCTGGTAATATCTTACCATTTTAAGCTATTTTAAGATTAGGGAAAAAAATTAAATAAAACTACTTTAAA
ATTACTTTCCTTAAAAAGCAACATATTTATTTAGTTTTTGTTTAACTGGCTCAAGATTGTAATATTTTAC
TTTTACATGTTTTTTTTAAGTACCTAAATGTGTTCAAAAGTAAAGTATGTTATTGTTTTTTTTTTTTTAA
TGTTAGCTAAGCTTTAAATTGTAATATATTACTTTTAAAAGTGACTTTTTAAAAATGTAAATAAAAAAGT
AACTATAAATGTGTAATGCATGTTATTTCTGTGGGTTTTTTAATTTTCATCTCAACTGGGCTTACAATTT
TAACATAATAAAAATCAAATCAAATCAAATCAGGCCCTTATTTGTCACATACACTCTTGTATACTGAAAT
AAACTAAATGTTGAGAAAAATTTAAATACACCAAAATAACGCATACCTTTTTTGTAATTACCTAAGTAAA
ACATTTAGTTCCTTTTTTAAGTGACTCAAGATTGTAATCTATTAATTGTAAAAGATAAAACTAGTGATCA
ATCTGACGTGCTTCTATGCAGCCTGTGAGATTAATTGTGATGTTTAATTATTAAACAATTTAAATGGATC
AAACATTTCACATGTGCTTATTGTGTCCAACAAAACCAGCAGAAGCACTTAAAAATATTGCATGACAACA
TGAGTTTTTAATGTAAATTATATATACTTCCTAAACGAAGTTAATCATATTTTCTAAAATAATAATGTCA
TTGAAATATTTAAATAAATGATAANCTTTAGTTGATTCAACATAAAATTGAAAGCAATAAGGACTTTTTT
TTTTTTACAGCGGTGAAGCAAAAGCNTGNAAATAATCATATAAATATAATAAATAAATAAATAAAATAAT
GGTTCTTGGTGCAAATATGAACACTTTAAATAAATATAGAATAAATATGATCAATAAGTCATAACGACGT
GTTTTATGTTGATTATAATTTAAACATGTTTCTAACGCAAGTTTTAAAAACTGTTTTAAAGTATTATTTT
AAGTTATAAGATCAATTTGACTCAACATTTTGTAGTGAAAATATGTTGTGTAAAATTAATATAATATACA
CTATAAAAATGCAAGGTTCCACACAATTCATTCATGTTGTCCCAACACAAATCGATTAAGTTAACAAATA
TATGTGGATTGAACATAAAAAATTAAGTTGTCCCAATGAAATCTCAAGAATTGTGTTGTTTCAGCTCATT
TTAAATAAGTAGTTTTAACAAGTAAAAAATAACATATTTTTGAGTGTGTATATATATATATTTATATATT
ACAAAATATAATAATATAAAATGTAAAAGATATAAACCATGCTACATATATTTAAGAGCTATTTTGCACA
TTACTTTTTTGCAAGCCATTTGAGTGTTTTTTTACAAATATATATTAGCTAAATATACAATATCTTAAAT
ATACAATTAATCAGACATGCAAAAAATGCATTTAACCTACATAAAAATACATGATCAACATATGTTTTAT
GCTGATTACAACTAAATCAAACGTAATGAAATTAATTTATAAAAGCGATTTAAATATGTCAATATTTTAA
GTTAAAATCACTTGAAACCTACTATAAATGAACTTAAATTTAAAAAATCTCCTTTAATTCCAATGCAGCA
CTGTTGTTTTTTCAGCTGAGGACCCCCGGTGCAGATGGTTGGCCCCCGGCCCGCTATTCTAAGGAAGCCT
TTCTTAATTTTAGGGCGGCGCTGCATGCGCTCAGATCAGATTCACGGGTGGAGAGGGTTATTTTCTCTTT
TTTATTTTTTCTTGCCTGCTCATATTTGGGCCTGTGTGAACCCCAGGCTCCGCCTCGGCCCCCAGGAGCC
GCTCTTATTTAAAGGGGATCCTCGCCTTCAGTCTTCGTCCCAGTGGAAGCATCAGTCTTGTGATAACAAC
TTGGTGAGTCCTACAGACCAGCGCTCGACTCTAGGCTTTAAATGCATTGATTTCTCTGGATTAGCTACCG
GGAGAGTTTTAACTTTGCTTATTAGTCTTGTGCTTGAACTGCTAGGTTTAAAGAGGGTTTTCTCTAATGC
ATGCATGAAGCGACAGCTGAAAACCAGAAATAGAGCGTTTGTCCTCCTGTTAAACTCTAGCCTTTCTTTG
GCATTTGTCAGTCCGAGTCTTCAGCTGCCGGCAGGAGATTGGGTTTCAGTAACACTTGCTGAGCACAAAC
TACACGTGCTTCCTTCAGATTTAATTCATTATTAATCATTCTAGATTTAAATGATCTTCTTACTCATTGC
TGATTATTTTAGCCTTGCGGAGCAGATTAAATGAGCACGTGTTTATTAAGATTGATTTAAATATAATTAA
TATTTCACCACTGTAGTTTTAAAATTGCCTTCTAAGTCATGGTTGATTTTTAATAGGTATCGGCTCTAAT
TAGATTACTATTTTGGTTTTTAAATGTTATTTCTATTTCATTTGTAGGCTCGTTTTTAATGTGATTTTAT
TAGATTCTAGTTTTAAAATCATCTTTTAGCCTTACTGAGCAGACTGAATGAACATGTTTCATTAAGATTA
ACTTCATTATAGTTAATTATTTAATCATTCTAGTGGATTATAAATCAGCTCTATTTAAATTGATTGTCGT
GTTTATTTCTATTTGATTTTTGATTATTTTTTAAGGTCGTTTTTATGTGATTTTTCCCCGATTCTAATTT
TAAACTAATTGTTTGATTTTTATATGATTCGACTCTTTTTAAATGAATTGTTTTGCTTTTTTTATTGAGC
ATATATATATATTATACAATTTCAATCAACAATTGTTGTGCTTTTTAAATGTTGTTTCTATTTCATTTCT
AGGGTCGATTTTATTCGATTCTAGTTTTAAAATCGTGATTTCTAACTCCTAACCTTACTGAGCAGACTGA
ATGAACATGTTTCATCAAGATTAACTTCATTATAGTTAATTATTGAATCGGGCTAGTGGTTTATAAATCA
GCTCTATTATAAATTAATTGTCATCATTATTTCTATTTAATTTTTATTATTTTTTTAGGATTATTTTTAA
GGGATTTTTTTCACGTTCTAGTTTTAAACTCAATGCTCATTACTGCTCACCCTTGCTGAGCAGTCTTTCG
TTAAGATTAAATTAATTAATAACCCATTCTAGTTTTAAAACAGTGTCTTAAGGCATAGCTGATATTTTAC
AAGTTTACTATTTAATATATCTCCATTTCTTTTTTTAGGGTCGATTTCATCTGATTTGATTAATTTTTAT
TATCTTCACTAAGCTTTTTGTTCTAGGTTTTATTCTCAGTATTATTACTGTTATATTTGAACTGAATTTC
TCCTCATAGTTTATTCATTTTATTTATTTATTTTTTGTTTATTCGCTATTTTGTATTTTAGTTTTTAATT
AGAAATTTTATTAGAATCGTTTTGAACTAGTTTTTATGCACTCTAACATTAATATTAAATCATAACTATT
ATTTTTATTATAATTTATTTGTGTTTATCTTTTTGTGTAGCTTTCATGTGTTTTTATTTTAGTTTTATTA
TGTTTGCATTGAATTTTTTGGACTAGTTTATATAACGATATACAGAAAAGCCATGACAACAAATGTTTTT
ATAATACCTATTAAGTATAAGCTAATCAGATTTCCACTATTCTGTTCAAAGTTAACATTATTAGCCATTC
TGATGGATCATTTGACATTTGTCATATGTCTTTATGAACACTGCTCTTTCAGATGCCACTTTTAAAGCTG
TTTTTTACAGTAAATGAACGTTTATTATTATGACATTATTTCCTAAGGCCTCTAGAGTACAGCAGGATGT
GGCGTGTGCATTACTGTGTAATTATGCTGACTGTAAATGTGCATTTATAGACTGTCAGCATGTCTGACTG
TGCGCTGTTGTGATTTGTCCTGCACAGACCAAGGCAAGTTTGTACAAAAAAGCAGGCTGCCACCATGGTG
AGCGAGCTGATTAAGGAGAACATGCACATGAAGCTGTACATGGAGGGCACCGTGAACAACCACCACTTCA
AGTGCACATCCGAGGGCGAAGGCAAGCCCTACGAGGGCACCCAGACCATGAGAATCAAGGCGGTCGAGGG
CGGCCCTCTCCCCTTCGCCTTCGACATCCTGGCTACCAGCTTCATGTACGGCAGCAAAACCTTCATCAAC
CACACCCAGGGCATCCCCGACTTCTTTAAGCAGTCCTTCCCCGAGGGCTTCACATGGGAGAGAGTCACCA
CATACGAAGACGGGGGCGTGCTGACCGCTACCCAGGACACCAGCCTCCAGGACGGCTGCCTCATCTACAA
CGTCAAGATCAGAGGGGTGAACTTCCCATCCAACGGCCCTGTGATGCAGAAGAAAACACTCGGCTGGGAG
GCCTCCACCGAGACCCTGTACCCCGCTGACGGCGGCCTGGAAGGCAGAGCCGACATGGCCCTGAAGCTCG
TGGGCGGGGGCCACCTGATCTGCAACTTGAAGACCACATACAGATCCAAGAAACCCGCTAAGAACCTCAA
GATGCCCGGCGTCTACTATGTGGACAGAAGACTGGAAAGAATCAAGGAGGCCGACAAAGAGACCTACGTC
GAGCAGCACGAGGTGGCTGTGGCCAGATACTGCGACCTCCCTAGCAAACTGGGGCACAGAGACCCAGCTT
TCTTGTACAAAGTGGTGTCTGCCAAAGGAATGAGGAACAGGGGTGGTAAATGTCTGAAGGCGGTTCATAC
AGTAACCGAGGCTTTGAAAATCCTCTATCGGCAAAAACTGCTCCCACTGGAGAAGTACTATGGTTTCTCC
GATTTCCACTCATCAAGCCTTGAAGATGCAGACTTTGACAACAAACCCATGATACTGGTGTTGGGCCAGT
GCTCTACAGGCAAGACCACTTTTATCAGGTATCTTCTTGAACAGGAGTATCCTGGAAGCAGAGTTGGCCC
AGAACCGACAACCGACAGTTTCACAGCAATAATGCATGGAGAGATGGAGGGAATTATTCATGGCAATGCT
TTAACTGTTGATCCCAATAAGCCTTTCCGCAAACTCAGCCCATTTGGAACAACTTTCCTAAATCGATTCC
AGTGTGTACATCTGCCCAATCGGGTCCTAGAGAGCATCAGCATCATCGACACACCAGGGATCCTGTCTGT
GGCCAAGCGCAAAATGGACAGAGGTTATGACTTTCCTTCAGTTATCCGCTGGTTTGCGGAGCACGTAGAC
CGGATCATCCTCCTGTGTGATGCACACAAGCTGGAGATTTCTGATGAGTTTTCCCGCACTATACTGGCAT
TACGAGGCAATGAGGACAAGCTCCGAGTGGTGCTCAACAAGGCCGACATGGTGGACTCGCAGGAGCTGAT
GCGGGTCTACGGCGCCCTCATGTGGTCTCTCGGGAAGGTCTTCTGCACCCCGGAGGTCCTGAGGGTCTAC
ATCGGCTCCTTCTGGACCGCTCCGATGCGAATCACAGACAACCGCAAACTGTTTGAGCGAGAGGAGGGAG
ATCTTTTTGCAGACCTTCAGAACCTGCCAAGAAATTCTGCCCTGAGAAAACTCAATGATCTGGTGAAACG
AGCACGCCTTGTAAGGGCTCATGCTTATATCATCAGCTGTCTAAAAGACGAGATGCCTGTTGTTTTCTGC
AGAGGAAAGAAGCGGCGAGATCTCATCTATGACCTTCCCACCATCTATTCCAGAATCCAACAGCGCTATC
AGATTTCACCAGGAGATTTTCCAGACTGTGCCAAGATGCAGGAGCGACTCATGAGCCACGACTTCAAGTT
TAAAGGCCTCAAGCCCAAGCTCTTAGCTGGGTTGGATGAGCTCCTAAACACCGACATTGCTAAGCTGATG
CCTCTTCTACGCCAAGAGGAAGAAGAAGCAGCTGATCAACTTTTAATACAAGGAGGACCTTTAGGGTCTC
ACAGGGGCCCGTTTATTGTGGGGAACCCATTTCATCACTCTGGATCCAATGGAGAAATCGATCAGGCGTC
AAATGATGAATGGGTGGTGTCAAAAGATAAAGCAAAGTACGACGAGATCTTTTACAACCTCTCGCCTCAT
GAGGGAAAGCTGACTGGGACTAAAGTGAAGGAGTGGATGTTGCGCACTCATCTGCCCAGCTCGGTCCTGG
GACGAATCTGGAAGCTGGCAGATGTGGATTGTGATGGTAAGTTGGACGATGAGGAGTTTGCTTTGGCCGG
TCATCTCATTGAGGTAAAGTTGGAAGGTTTTGGGCTTCCTCATGAGCTGCCCACACACCTGCTGCCACCG
TCTAAAAGACACCGCAAGAACTCTGAGATTACCGACGATGATTAGCAACTTTATTATACATAGTTGATAA
TTCACTGGCCGTCGTTTTACGGTACCATCGATGATGATCCAGACATGATAAGATACATTGATGAGTTTGG
ACAAACCACAACTAGAATGCAGTGAAAAAAATGCTTTATTTGTGAAATTTGTGATGCTATTGCTTTATTT
GTAACCATTATAAGCTGCAATAAACAAGTTAACAACAACAATTGCATTCATTTTATGTTTCAGGTTCAGG
GGGAGGTGTGGGAGGTTTTTTAAAGCAAGTAAAACCTCTACAAATGTGGTATGGCTGATTATGATCCTCT
AGATCAGATCTGCGAAGATACGGCCACGGGTGCTCTTGATCCTGTGGCTGATTTTGGACTGTGCTGCTCG
CAGCTGCTGATGAATCACATACTTCCTCCATTTTCTTCCACTGATTGACTGTTATAATTTCCCTAATTTC
CAGGTCAAGGTGCTGTGCATTGTGGTAATAGATGTGACATGACGTCACTTCCAAAGGACCAATGAACATG
TCTGACCAATTTCATATAATGTGAAAACGATTTTCATAGGCAGAATAAATAACATTTAAATTAAACTGGG
CATCAGCGCAATTCAATTGGTTTGGTAATAGCAAGGGAAAATAGAATGAAGTGATCTCCAAAAAATAAGT
ACTTTTTGACTGTAAATAAAATTGTAAGGAGTAAAAAGTACTTTTTTTTCTAAAAAAATGTAATTAAGTA
AAAGTAAAAGTATTGATTTTTAATTGTACTCAAGTAAAGTAAAAATCCCCAAAAATAATACTTAAGTACA
GTAATCAAGTAAAATTACTCAAGTACTTTACACCTCTGGTTCTTGACCCCCTACCTTCAGCAAGCCCAGC
AGATCCACTAGTTCTAGAGCGGCCGCCACCGCGGTGGAGCTCCAGCTTTTGTTCCCTTTAGTGAGGGTTA
ATTGCGCGCTTGGCGTAATCATGGTCATAGCTGTTTCCTGTGTGAAATTGTTATCCGCTCACAATTCCAC
ACAACATACGAGCCGGAAGCATAAAGTGTAAAGCCTGGGGTGCCTAATGAGTGAGCTAACTCACATTAAT
TGCGTTGCGCTCACTGCCCGCTTTCCAGTCGGGAAACCTGTCGTGCCAGCTGCATTAATGAATCGGCCAA
CGCGCGGGGAGAGGCGGTTTGCGTATTGGGCGCTCTTCCGCTTCCTCGCTCACTGACTCGCTGCGCTCGG
TCGTTCGGCTGCGGCGAGCGGTATCAGCTCACTCAAAGGCGGTAATACGGTTATCCACAGAATCAGGGGA
TAACGCAGGAAAGAACATGTGAGCAAAAGGCCAGCAAAAGGCCAGGAACCGTAAAAAGGCCGCGTTGCTG
GCGTTTTTCCATAGGCTCCGCCCCCCTGACGAGCATCACAAAAATCGACGCTCAAGTCAGAGGTGGCGAA
ACCCGACAGGACTATAAAGATACCAGGCGTTTCCCCCTGGAAGCTCCCTCGTGCGCTCTCCTGTTCCGAC
CCTGCCGCTTACCGGATACCTGTCCGCCTTTCTCCCTTCGGGAAGCGTGGCGCTTTCTCATAGCTCACGC
TGTAGGTATCTCAGTTCGGTGTAGGTCGTTCGCTCCAAGCTGGGCTGTGTGCACGAACCCCCCGTTCAGC
CCGACCGCTGCGCCTTATCCGGTAACTATCGTCTTGAGTCCAACCCGGTAAGACACGACTTATCGCCACT
GGCAGCAGCCACTGGTAACAGGATTAGCAGAGCGAGGTATGTAGGCGGTGCTACAGAGTTCTTGAAGTGG
TGGCCTAACTACGGCTACACTAGAAGGACAGTATTTGGTATCTGCGCTCTGCTGAAGCCAGTTACCTTCG
GAAAAAGAGTTGGTAGCTCTTGATCCGGCAAACAAACCACCGCTGGTAGCGGTGGTTTTTTTGTTTGCAA
GCAGCAGATTACGCGCAGAAAAAAAGGATCTCAAGAAGATCCTTTGATCTTTTCTACGGGGTCTGACGCT
CAGTGGAACGAAAACTCACGTTAAGGGATTTTGGTCATGAGATTATCAAAAAGGATCTTCACCTAGATCC
TTTTAAATTAAAAATGAAGTTTTAAATCAATCTAAAGTATATATGAGTAAACTTGGTCTGACAGTTACCA
ATGCTTAATCAGTGAGGCACCTATCTCAGCGATCTGTCTATTTCGTTCATCCATAGTTGCCTGACTCCCC
GTCGTGTAGATAACTACGATACGGGAGGGCTTACCATCTGGCCCCAGTGCTGCAATGATACCGCGAGACC
CACGCTCACCGGCTCCAGATTTATCAGCAATAAACCAGCCAGCCGGAAGGGCCGAGCGCAGAAGTGGTCC
TGCAACTTTATCCGCCTCCATCCAGTCTATTAATTGTTGCCGGGAAGCTAGAGTAAGTAGTTCGCCAGTT
AATAGTTTGCGCAACGTTGTTGCCATTGCTACAGGCATCGTGGTGTCACGCTCGTCGTTTGGTATGGCTT
CATTCAGCTCCGGTTCCCAACGATCAAGGCGAGTTACATGATCCCCCATGTTGTGCAAAAAAGCGGTTAG
CTCCTTCGGTCCTCCGATCGTTGTCAGAAGTAAGTTGGCCGCAGTGTTATCACTCATGGTTATGGCAGCA
CTGCATAATTCTCTTACTGTCATGCCATCCGTAAGATGCTTTTCTGTGACTGGTGAGTACTCAACCAAGT
CATTCTGAGAATAGTGTATGCGGCGACCGAGTTGCTCTTGCCCGGCGTCAATACGGGATAATACCGCGCC
ACATAGCAGAACTTTAAAAGTGCTCATCATTGGAAAACGTTCTTCGGGGCGAAAACTCTCAAGGATCTTA
CCGCTGTTGAGATCCAGTTCGATGTAACCCACTCGTGCACCCAACTGATCTTCAGCATCTTTTACTTTCA
CCAGCGTTTCTGGGTGAGCAAAAACAGGAAGGCAAAATGCCGCAAAAAAGGGAATAAGGGCGACACGGAA
ATGTTGAATACTCATACTCTTCCTTTTTCAATATTATTGAAGCATTTATCAGGGTTATTGTCTCATGAGC
GGATACATATTTGAATGTATTTAGAAAAATAAACAAATAGGGGTTCCGCGCACATTTCCCCGAAAAGTG
