Features (pLannotate 1.2.2; 21 found; start..end, strand, type, name):
      2..22      +  protein_bind   attB1: mutant version of attB; core recombination site for the Gateway® BP reaction BP Clonase™
     32..727     +  CDS            mKate2: mKate2 is a basic (constitutively fluorescent) red fluorescent protein published in 2009, derived from Entacmaea quadricolor. It is reported to be a rapidly-maturing monomer with moderate acid sensitivity.
    729..753     -  protein_bind   attB2: mutant version of attB; recombination site for the Gateway® BP reaction BP Clonase™
    758..2371    +  CDS            Ehd2: EHD2_RAT - Experimental evidence at protein level: Swiss-Prot protein existence level 1. ATP- and membrane-binding protein that controls membrane reorganization/tubulation upon ATP hydrolysis. Plays a role in membrane trafficking between the plasma membrane and endosomes. Important for the internalization of GLUT4. Required for fusion of myoblasts to skeletal muscle myotubes. Required for normal translocation of FER1L5 to the plasma membrane. Regulates the equilibrium between cell surface- associated and cell surface-dissociated caveolae by constraining caveolae at the cell membrane. From Ratt
   2393..2413    -  protein_bind   attB3: mutant version of attB; core recombination site for the Gateway® BP reaction BP Clonase™
   2417..2437    +  CDS            lacZα (fragment): LacZα fragment of β-galactosidase; lacZ fragment
   2453..2587    -  polyA_signal   SV40 poly(A) signal: SV40 polyadenylation signal
   2610..2693    -  CDS            large T antigen (fragment): large T antigen from SV40 (simian virus 40)
   3259..3299    -  misc_feature   MCS (fragment): pBluescript multiple cloning site
   3312..3330    -  promoter       T3 promoter: promoter for bacteriophage T3 RNA polymerase
   3375..3391    -  protein_bind   lac operator: The lac repressor binds to the lac operator to inhibit transcription in E. coli. This inhibition can be relieved by adding lactose or isopropyl-β-D-thiogalactopyranoside (IPTG). lac repressor encoded by lacI
   3399..3429    -  promoter       lac promoter: promoter for the E. coli lac operon
   3444..3465    -  protein_bind   CAP binding site: CAP binding activates transcription in the presence of cAMP. E. coli catabolite activator protein
   3478..3570    -  CDS            lacI (fragment): lac repressor; lacI; The lac repressor binds to the lac operator to inhibit transcription in E. coli. This inhibition can be relieved by adding lactose or isopropyl-β-D-thiogalactopyranoside (IPTG).
   3753..4341    -  rep_origin     ori: high-copy-number ColE1/pMB1/pBR322/pUC origin of replication
   4512..5372    -  CDS            AmpR: β-lactamase; bla; confers resistance to ampicillin, carbenicillin, and related antibiotics
   5373..5477    -  promoter       AmpR promoter: bla
   5503..5724    -  rep_origin     M13 ori (fragment) (sequence partly withheld): M13 bacteriophage origin of replication; arrow indicates direction of (+) strand synthesis
   5724..6011    +  CDS            tyr (fragment) (sequence partly withheld): TYRO_ORYLA - Also known as tyro. Experimental evidence at transcript level: Swiss-Prot protein existence level 2. This is a copper-containing oxidase that functions in the formation of pigments such as melanins and other polyphenolic compounds. From Oryzias latipes (Japanese rice fish) (Japanese killifish).
   6593..6613    +  protein_bind   attB4: mutant version of attB; core recombination site for the Gateway® BP reaction BP Clonase™
   7514..7530    -  promoter       copia promoter (fragment): strong promoter from the Drosophila transposable element copia (Sinclair et al., 1986)
>Addgene plasmid #109516 | actc1b-mKate2-EHD2a | addgene full sequence | sequence record 220140 | Addgene NGS Result
GCAAGTTTGTACAAAAAAGCAGGCTGCCACCATGGTGAGCGAGCTGATTAAGGAGAACATGCACATGAAG
CTGTACATGGAGGGCACCGTGAACAACCACCACTTCAAGTGCACATCCGAGGGCGAAGGCAAGCCCTACG
AGGGCACCCAGACCATGAGAATCAAGGCGGTCGAGGGCGGCCCTCTCCCCTTCGCCTTCGACATCCTGGC
TACCAGCTTCATGTACGGCAGCAAAACCTTCATCAACCACACCCAGGGCATCCCCGACTTCTTTAAGCAG
TCCTTCCCCGAGGGCTTCACATGGGAGAGAGTCACCACATACGAAGACGGGGGCGTGCTGACCGCTACCC
AGGACACCAGCCTCCAGGACGGCTGCCTCATCTACAACGTCAAGATCAGAGGGGTGAACTTCCCATCCAA
CGGCCCTGTGATGCAGAAGAAAACACTCGGCTGGGAGGCCTCCACCGAGACCCTGTACCCCGCTGACGGC
GGCCTGGAAGGCAGAGCCGACATGGCCCTGAAGCTCGTGGGCGGGGGCCACCTGATCTGCAACTTGAAGA
CCACATACAGATCCAAGAAACCCGCTAAGAACCTCAAGATGCCCGGCGTCTACTATGTGGACAGAAGACT
GGAAAGAATCAAGGAGGCCGACAAAGAGACCTACGTCGAGCAGCACGAGGTGGCTGTGGCCAGATACTGC
GACCTCCCTAGCAAACTGGGGCACAGAGACCCAGCTTTCTTGTACAAAGTGGTGTCTGCCAAAGGAATGA
GGAACAGGGGTGGTAAATGTCTGAAGGCGGTTCATACAGTAACCGAGGCTTTGAAAATCCTCTATCGGCA
AAAACTGCTCCCACTGGAGAAGTACTATGGTTTCTCCGATTTCCACTCATCAAGCCTTGAAGATGCAGAC
TTTGACAACAAACCCATGATACTGGTGTTGGGCCAGTGCTCTACAGGCAAGACCACTTTTATCAGGTATC
TTCTTGAACAGGAGTATCCTGGAAGCAGAGTTGGCCCAGAACCGACAACCGACAGTTTCACAGCAATAAT
GCATGGAGAGATGGAGGGAATTATTCATGGCAATGCTTTAACTGTTGATCCCAATAAGCCTTTCCGCAAA
CTCAGCCCATTTGGAACAACTTTCCTAAATCGATTCCAGTGTGTACATCTGCCCAATCGGGTCCTAGAGA
GCATCAGCATCATCGACACACCAGGGATCCTGTCTGTGGCCAAGCGCAAAATGGACAGAGGTTATGACTT
TCCTTCAGTTATCCGCTGGTTTGCGGAGCACGTAGACCGGATCATCCTCCTGTGTGATGCACACAAGCTG
GAGATTTCTGATGAGTTTTCCCGCACTATACTGGCATTACGAGGCAATGAGGACAAGCTCCGAGTGGTGC
TCAACAAGGCCGACATGGTGGACTCGCAGGAGCTGATGCGGGTCTACGGCGCCCTCATGTGGTCTCTCGG
GAAGGTCTTCTGCACCCCGGAGGTCCTGAGGGTCTACATCGGCTCCTTCTGGACCGCTCCGATGCGAATC
ACAGACAACCGCAAACTGTTTGAGCGAGAGGAGGGAGATCTTTTTGCAGACCTTCAGAACCTGCCAAGAA
ATTCTGCCCTGAGAAAACTCAATGATCTGGTGAAACGAGCACGCCTTGTAAGGGCTCATGCTTATATCAT
CAGCTGTCTAAAAGACGAGATGCCTGTTGTTTTCTGCAGAGGAAAGAAGCGGCGAGATCTCATCTATGAC
CTTCCCACCATCTATTCCAGAATCCAACAGCGCTATCAGATTTCACCAGGAGATTTTCCAGACTGTGCCA
AGATGCAGGAGCGACTCATGAGCCACGACTTCAAGTTTAAAGGCCTCAAGCCCAAGCTCTTAGCTGGGTT
GGATGAGCTCCTAAACACCGACATTGCTAAGCTGATGCCTCTTCTACGCCAAGAGGAAGAAGAAGCAGCT
GATCAACTTTTAATACAAGGAGGACCTTTAGGGTCTCACAGGGGCCCGTTTATTGTGGGGAACCCATTTC
ATCACTCTGGATCCAATGGAGAAATCGATCAGGCGTCAAATGATGAATGGGTGGTGTCAAAAGATAAAGC
AAAGTACGACGAGATCTTTTACAACCTCTCGCCTCATGAGGGAAAGCTGACTGGGACTAAAGTGAAGGAG
TGGATGTTGCGCACTCATCTGCCCAGCTCGGTCCTGGGACGAATCTGGAAGCTGGCAGATGTGGATTGTG
ATGGTAAGTTGGACGATGAGGAGTTTGCTTTGGCCGGTCATCTCATTGAGGTAAAGTTGGAAGGTTTTGG
GCTTCCTCATGAGCTGCCCACACACCTGCTGCCACCGTCTAAAAGACACCGCAAGAACTCTGAGATTACC
GACGATGATTAGCAACTTTATTATACATAGTTGATAATTCACTGGCCGTCGTTTTACGGTACCATCGATG
ATGATCCAGACATGATAAGATACATTGATGAGTTTGGACAAACCACAACTAGAATGCAGTGAAAAAAATG
CTTTATTTGTGAAATTTGTGATGCTATTGCTTTATTTGTAACCATTATAAGCTGCAATAAACAAGTTAAC
AACAACAATTGCATTCATTTTATGTTTCAGGTTCAGGGGGAGGTGTGGGAGGTTTTTTAAAGCAAGTAAA
ACCTCTACAAATGTGGTATGGCTGATTATGATCCTCTAGATCAGATCTGCGAAGATACGGCCACGGGTGC
TCTTGATCCTGTGGCTGATTTTGGACTGTGCTGCTCGCAGCTGCTGATGAATCACATACTTCCTCCATTT
TCTTCCACTGATTGACTGTTATAATTTCCCTAATTTCCAGGTCAAGGTGCTGTGCATTGTGGTAATAGAT
GTGACATGACGTCACTTCCAAAGGACCAATGAACATGTCTGACCAATTTCATATAATGTGAAAACGATTT
TCATAGGCAGAATAAATAACATTTAAATTAAACTGGGCATCAGCGCAATTCAATTGGTTTGGTAATAGCA
AGGGAAAATAGAATGAAGTGATCTCCAAAAAATAAGTACTTTTTGACTGTAAATAAAATTGTAAGGAGTA
AAAAGTACTTTTTTTTCTAAAAAAATGTAATTAAGTAAAAGTAAAAGTATTGATTTTTAATTGTACTCAA
GTAAAGTAAAAATCCCCAAAAATAATACTTAAGTACAGTAATCAAGTAAAATTACTCAAGTACTTTACAC
CTCTGGTTCTTGACCCCCTACCTTCAGCAAGCCCAGCAGATCCACTAGTTCTAGAGCGGCCGCCACCGCG
GTGGAGCTCCAGCTTTTGTTCCCTTTAGTGAGGGTTAATTGCGCGCTTGGCGTAATCATGGTCATAGCTG
TTTCCTGTGTGAAATTGTTATCCGCTCACAATTCCACACAACATACGAGCCGGAAGCATAAAGTGTAAAG
CCTGGGGTGCCTAATGAGTGAGCTAACTCACATTAATTGCGTTGCGCTCACTGCCCGCTTTCCAGTCGGG
AAACCTGTCGTGCCAGCTGCATTAATGAATCGGCCAACGCGCGGGGAGAGGCGGTTTGCGTATTGGGCGC
TCTTCCGCTTCCTCGCTCACTGACTCGCTGCGCTCGGTCGTTCGGCTGCGGCGAGCGGTATCAGCTCACT
CAAAGGCGGTAATACGGTTATCCACAGAATCAGGGGATAACGCAGGAAAGAACATGTGAGCAAAAGGCCA
GCAAAAGGCCAGGAACCGTAAAAAGGCCGCGTTGCTGGCGTTTTTCCATAGGCTCCGCCCCCCTGACGAG
CATCACAAAAATCGACGCTCAAGTCAGAGGTGGCGAAACCCGACAGGACTATAAAGATACCAGGCGTTTC
CCCCTGGAAGCTCCCTCGTGCGCTCTCCTGTTCCGACCCTGCCGCTTACCGGATACCTGTCCGCCTTTCT
CCCTTCGGGAAGCGTGGCGCTTTCTCATAGCTCACGCTGTAGGTATCTCAGTTCGGTGTAGGTCGTTCGC
TCCAAGCTGGGCTGTGTGCACGAACCCCCCGTTCAGCCCGACCGCTGCGCCTTATCCGGTAACTATCGTC
TTGAGTCCAACCCGGTAAGACACGACTTATCGCCACTGGCAGCAGCCACTGGTAACAGGATTAGCAGAGC
GAGGTATGTAGGCGGTGCTACAGAGTTCTTGAAGTGGTGGCCTAACTACGGCTACACTAGAAGAACAGTA
TTTGGTATCTGCGCTCTGCTGAAGCCAGTTACCTTCGGAAAAAGAGTTGGTAGCTCTTGATCCGGCAAAC
AAACCACCGCTGGTAGCGGTGGTTTTTTTGTTTGCAAGCAGCAGATTACGCGCAGAAAAAAAGGATCTCA
AGAAGATCCTTTGATCTTTTCTACGGGGTCTGACGCTCAGTGGAACGAAAACTCACGTTAAGGCATTTTG
GTCATGAGATTATCAAAAAGGATCTTCACCTAGATCCTTTTAAATTAAAAATGAAGTTTTAAATCAATCT
AAAGTATATATGAGTAAACTTGGTCTGACAGTTACCAATGCTTAATCAGTGAGGCACCTATCTCAGCGAT
CTGTCTATTTCGTTCATCCATAGTTGCCTGACTCCCCGTCGTGTAGATAACTACGATACGGGAGGGCTTA
CCATCTGGCCCCAGTGCTGCAATGATACCGCGAGACCCACGCTCACCGGCTCCAGATTTATCAGCAATAA
ACCAGCCAGCCGGAAGGGCCGAGCGCAGAAGTGGTCCTGCAACTTTATCCGCCTCCATCCAGTCTATTAA
TTGTTGCCGGGAAGCTAGAGTAAGTAGTTCGCCAGTTAATAGTTTGCGCAACGTTGTTGCCATTGCTACA
GGCATCGTGGTGTCACGCTCGTCGTTTGGTATGGCTTCATTCAGCTCCGGTTCCCAACGATCAAGGCGAG
TTACATGATCCCCCATGTTGTGCAAAAAAGCGGTTAGCTCCTTCGGTCCTCCGATCGTTGTCAGAAGTAA
GTTGGCCGCAGTGTTATCACTCATGGTTATGGCAGCACTGCATAATTCTCTTACTGTCATGCCATCCGTA
AGATGCTTTTCTGTGACTGGTGAGTACTCAACCAAGTCATTCTGAGAATAGTGTATGCGGCGACCGAGTT
GCTCTTGCCCGGCGTCAATACGGGATAATACCGCGCCACATAGCAGAACTTTAAAAGTGCTCATCATTGG
AAAACGTTCTTCGGGGCGAAAACTCTCAAGGATCTTACCGCTGTTGAGATCCAGTTCGATGTAACCCACT
CGTGCACCCAACTGATCTTCAGCATCTTTTACTTTCACCAGCGTTTCTGGGTGAGCAAAAACAGGAAGGC
AAAATGCCGCAAAAAAGGGAATAAGGGCGACACGGAAATGTTGAATACTCATACTCTTCCTTTTTCAATA
TTATTGAAGCATTTATCAGGGTTATTGTCTCATGAGCGGATACATATTTGAATGTATTTAGAAAAATAAA
CAAATAGGGGTTCCGCGCACATTTCCCCGAAAAGTGCCACCTAAATTGTAAGCGTTAATATTTTGTTAAA
ATTCGCGTTAAATTTTTGTTAAATCAGCTCATTTTTTAACCAATAGGCCGAAATCGGCAAAATCCCTTAT
AAATCAAAAGAATAGACCGAGATAGGGT
[37 nt withheld, positions 5629-5665]
AAAGAACGTGGACTCCAACGTCAAAGG
[32 nt withheld, positions 5693-5724]
GCTGGCTAAGAACTCATCAGCCTCCCCGGTCCATCTACCCACGTACCAATGCACCAATTGGCCACAATGA
CGGCTACTACATGGTGCCATTCCTTCCTCTTTATAGGAATGGAGACTACCTCCTGTCCAACAATGCTCTT
GGATACGAGTACGCCTACCTGTTGGACCCAGGTCATTGCACAACACCAGAAATGCCCTCTGATCTGCAAA
AGACGTGAATATCTGTTCAGACACCCATATCCACTCTGTTCCACACAGGTCAGAGGTTTGTCCAGGAGTT
CTTGACAGAGGTGTAAAAAGTACTCAAAAATTTTACTCAAGTGAAAGTACAAGTACTTAGGGAAAATTTT
ACTCAATTAAAAGTAAAAGTATCTGGCTAGAATCTTACTTGAGTAAAAGTAAAAAAGTACTCCATTAAAA
TTGTACTTGAGTATTAAGGAAGTAAAAGTAAAAGCAAGAAAGAAAACTAGAGATTCTTGTTTAAGCTTTT
AATCTCAAAAAACATTAAATGAAATGCATACAAGGTTTTATCCTGCTTTAGAACTGTTTGTATTTAATTA
TCAAACTATAAGACAGACAATCTAATGCCAGTACACGCTACTCAAAGTTGTAAAACCTCAGATTTAACTT
CAGTAGAAGCTGATTCTCAAAATTGTTAGTGTCAAGCCTAGCTCTTTTGGGGCTGAAAAGCAATCCTGCA
GTGCTGAAAAGCCTCTCACAGGCAGCCGATGCGGGAAGAGGTGTATTAGTCTTGATAGAGAGGCTGCAAA
TAGCAGGAAACGTGAGCAGAGACTCCCTGGTGTCTGAAACACAGGCCAGATGGGCCCTCGAGCAGGAAAC
AGCTATGACCATGATTACGCCAAGCTATCAACTTTGTATAGAAAAGTTGGCACGCGCAGATTCCGTGTGG
GCCTGGTAATATCTTACCATTTTAAGCTATTTTAAGATTAGGGAAAAAAATTAAATAAAACTACTTTAAA
ATTACTTTCCTTAAAAAGCAACATATTTATTTAGTTTTTGTTTAACTGGCTCAAGATTGTAATATTTTAC
TTTTACATGTTTTTTTAAGTACCTAAATGTGTTCAAAAGTAAAGTATGTTATTGTTTTTTTTTTTTAATG
TTAGCTAAGCTTTAAATTGTAATATATTACTTTTAAAAGTGACTTTTTAAAAATGTAAATAAAAAAGTAA
CTATAAATGTGTAATGCATGTTATTTCTGTGGGTTTTTAATTTTCATCTCAACTGGGCTTACAATTTTAA
CATAATAAAAATCAAATCAAATCAAATCAGGCCCTTATTTGTCACATACACTCTTGTATACTGAAATAAA
CTAAATGTTGAGAAAAATTTAAATACACCAAAATAACGCATACCTTTTTTGTAATTACCTAAGTAAAACA
TTTAGTTCCTTTTTTAAGTGACTCAAGATTGTAATCTATTAATTGTAAAAGATAAAACTAGTGATCAATC
TGACGTGCTTCTATGCAGCCTGTGAGATTAATTGTGATGTTTAATTATTAAACAATTTAAATGGATCAAA
CATTTCACATGTGCTTATTGTGTCCAACAAAACCAGCAGAAGCACTTAAAAATATTGCATGACAACATGA
GTTTTTAATGTAAATTATATATACTTCCTAAACGAAGTTAATCATATTTCTAAAATAATAATGTCATTGA
AATATTTAAATAAATGATAAGCTTTAGTTGATTCAACATAAAATTGAAAGCAATAAGGACTTTTTTTTTT
TACAGCGGTGAAGCAAAAGCATGTAATAATCATATAATATAATAAATAAATAAATAAATAATGGCTCTTG
GTGCAAATATGAACACTTTAAATAAATATAGAATAAATATGATCAATAAGTCATAACGATGTGTTTTATG
TTGATTATAATTTAAACATGTTTCTAACGCAAGTTTTAAAAACTGTTTTAAAGTATTATTTTAAGTTATA
AGATCAATTTGACTCAACATTTTGTAGTGAAAATATGTTGTGTAAAATTAATATAATATACACTATAAAA
ATGCAGGGTTCCACACAATACATTAATGTTGTCCCAACACAAATCGATTAAGTTAACAAATATATGTGGA
TTGAACATAAAAAATTAAGTTGTCCCAATGAAATCTCAAGAATTGTGTTGTTTCAGCTCATTTTAAATAA
GTAGTTTTAACAAGTAAAAAATAACATATTTTTGAGTGTGTATATATATATATTACAAAATATAATAATA
TAAAATGTAAAAGATATAAACCATGCTACATATATTTAAGAGCTATTTTGCACATTACTTTTTTGCAAGC
CATTTTAGTGTTTTTTTTACAAATATATATTAGCTAAATATACAATATCTTAAATATACAATTAATCAGA
CATGCAATTAATGCATTTAACCTACATAAAAATACATGATCAACATATGTTTTATGCTGATTACAACTAA
ATCAAACGTAATGAAATTAATTTATAAAAGCGATTTAAATATGTCAATATTTTAAGTTAAAATCACTTGA
AACCTACTATAAATGAACTTAAATTAAAAAAATCTCCTTTAATTCCAATGCAACAGTGTTGTTTTTTCAG
CTGAGGACCCCCGGTGCAGATGGTTGGCCCCCGGCCCGCTATTCTAAGGAAGCCTTTCTTAATTTTAGGG
CGGCGCTGCATGCGCTCAGATCAGATTCACGGGTGGAGAGGGTTATTTTCTCTTTTTTATTTTTTCTTGC
CTGCTCATATTTGGGCCTGTGTGAACCCCAGGCTCCGCCTCGGCCCCCAGGAGCCGCTCTTATTTAAAGG
GGATCCTCGCCTTCAGTCTTCGTCCCAGTGGAAGCATCAGTCTTGTGATAACAACTTGGTGAGTCCTACA
GACCAGCGCTCGACTCTAGGCTTTAAATGCATTGATTTCTCTGGATTAGCTACCGGGAGAGTTTTAACTT
TGCTTATTAGTCTTGTGCTCGAACTGCTAGGTTTAAAGAGTGTTTTCTCTAATGCATGCATGAAGCGACA
GCTGAAAACCAGAAATAGAGCGTTTGTCCTCCTGTTAAACTCTAGCCTTTCTTTGGCATTTGTCAGTCCG
AGTCTTCAGCTGCCGGCAGGAGATTGGGTTTCAGTAACACTTGCTGAGCACAAACTACACGTGCTTTCTT
CAGATTTAATTCATTATTAATCATTCTAGATTTAAATGATGTTCTTACTCATTGCTGATTATTTTAGCCT
TGCGGAGCAGATTAAATGAGCACGTGTTTCATTAAGATTGATTTAAATATAATTAATATTTCACCACTGT
AGTTTTAAAATTGCCTTCTAAGTCATGGTTGATTTTTAATAGGTATCGGCTCTAATTAGATTACTATTTT
GGTTTTTAAATGTTATTTCTATTTCATTTGTAGGCTCGTTTTTAATGTGATTTTATTAGATTCTAGTTTT
AAAATCATCTCTTAGCCTTAATGAGCAGACTGAATGAACATGTTTCATTAAGATTAACTTCATTATAATG
AATTATTTAATCATTCTAGTGGGTTATAAATCAGCTCTATTTAAATTAATTGTCGTGTTTATTTCTATTT
AATTTTTGATTATTTTTTCAGGGTCGTTTTTATGTGATTTTTTCCCGTTTCTAATTTTAAACTAATTGTT
TGATTTTTATATGATTCGACTCTTTTTAAATGAATTGTTTTGCTTTTTTTATTGAGCATATATATATTAT
ACAATTTCAATCAACAATTGTTGTGCTTTTTAAATGTTGTTTCTATTTCATTTCTAGGGTCGATTTTATT
CGATTCTAGTTTTAAAATCGTGATTTTTAACTTCTAACCTTACTGAGCAGACTGAATGAACATGTTTCAT
CAAGATTAACTTCATTATAGTTAATTATTGAATCGTGCTAGTGGTTTATAAATCAGCTCTATTTAAATTA
ATCATCATCATTATTTCTATTTAATTTTTATTATTTCTTTAGGATTATTTTTATGTGATTTTTTTCACGT
TCTAGTTTTAAACTCAATGCTCATTACTGCTCACCCTTGCTGAGCAGTCTTTCGTTAAGATTAAATTAAT
TAATAACCATTCTAGTTTTAAAACAGTGTCTTAAGGCATAGCTGATATTTTACAAGTTTACTATTTAATA
TATCTCCTTTCTTTTTTTAGGGTCGATTTCATCTGATTTGATTAATTTTTATTATCTTCACTAAGCTTTT
TGTTCTAGGTTTTATTCTCAGTATTATTACTGTTATATTTGAACTGAATTTCTCCTCATAGTTTATTCAT
TTTATTTATTTATTTTTTGTTTATTCGCTATTTTGTATTTTAGTTTTTAATTAGAAATTTTATTAGAATC
GTTTTGAACTAGTTTTTATGCACTCTAACATTAATATTAAATCATAACTATTATTTTTATTATAATTTAT
TTGTGTTTATCTTTTTGTGTAGCTTTCATGTGTTTTTATTTTAGTTTTATTATGTTTGCATTGAATTTTT
TGGACTAGTTTATATAACGATATACAGAAAAGCCATGACAACAAATGTTTTTATAATACCTATTAAGTAT
AAGCTAATCAGATTTCCACTATTCTGTTCAAAGTTAACATTATTAGCCATTCTGATGGATCATTTGACAT
TTGTCATATGTCTTTATGAACACTGCTCTTTCAGATGCCACTTTTAAAGCTGTTTTTTACAGTAAATGAA
CGTTTATTATTATGACATTATTTCCTAAGGCCTCTAGAGTACAGCAGGATGTGGCGTGTGCATTACCGTG
TAATTATGCTGACTGTAAATGTGCATTTATAGACTGTCAGCATGTCTGACTGTGCGCTGTTGTGATTGGT
CCTGCACAGACCAAG
